Addgene plasmid #58248: pSpp1-is2
Purpose: Expression vector producing isoform 2 derived mouse osteopontin (EGFP tagged)
Depositing lab: Georgios Stathopoulos. Publication: Mast cells mediate malignant pleural effusion formation. Giannou AD, Marazioti A, Spella M, Kanellakis NI, Apostolopoulou H, Psallidas I, Prijovich ZM, Vreka M, Zazara DE, Lilis I, Papaleonidopoulos V, Kairi CA, Patmanidi AL, Giopanou I, Spiropoulou N, Harokopos V, Aidinis V, Spyratos D, Teliousi S, Papadaki H, Taraviras S, Snyder LA, Eickelberg O, Kardamakis D, Iwakura Y, Feyerabend TB, Rodewald HR, Kalomenidis I, Blackwell TS, Agalioti T, Stathopoulos GT. J Clin Invest. 2015 Jun;125(6):2317-34. doi: 10.1172/JCI79840. Epub 2015 Apr 27. PubMed 25915587.
Backbone
  Vector backbone: pEGFP-C1
  Backbone manufacturer: Clontech
  Backbone size w/o insert (bp): 4731
  Total vector size (bp): 5626
  Modifications to backbone: Sal-XbaI digestion for cloning Sal-XhoI digestion and religation subsequent to cloning
  Vector type: Mammalian Expression
  Selectable markers: Neomycin (select with G418)
Growth in bacteria
  Bacterial resistance: Kanamycin, 50 μg/mL
  Growth temperature: 37°C
  Growth strain: XL1 Blue
  Copy number: High Copy
Gene/Insert
  Gene/Insert name: Spp1-is2 (alt names: osteopontin isoform 2; Opn)
  Species: M. musculus (mouse)
  Insert size (bp): 948
  GenBank ID: NM_001204202.1 NP_001191131.1
  Entrez Gene: Spp1 (a.k.a. 2AR, Apl-1, BNSP, BSPI, Bsp, ETA-1, Eta, OP, Opn, Opnl, Ric, Spp-1)
  Promoter: CMV
  Tag / fusion protein: EGFP (N terminal on insert)
  Cloning method: Restriction Enzyme; 5′ cloning site SalI (not destroyed); 3′ cloning site SpeI (destroyed during cloning)
  Sequencing primers: 5′ catggtcctgctggagttcgtg; 3′ cagccataccacatttgtagag
Terms and licenses: Academic/Nonprofit Terms; Industry Terms: Not Available to Industry
Depositor comments: The insert of this plasmid was cloned originaly in our laboratory via RT-PCR from MC38 RNA. The PCR product was insterted into pGEM-T-EASY vector first and subcloned into pEGFP-C1 in frame to EGFP tag.
How to cite: pSpp1-is2 was a gift from Georgios Stathopoulos (Addgene plasmid # 58248 ; http://n2t.net/addgene:58248 ; RRID:Addgene_58248)
