[The description below was written by a language model from this plasmid's Addgene catalogue record and pLannotate feature annotations shown in this document.]
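Description:
pSpp1-is2 is a mammalian expression plasmid built on the Clontech pEGFP-C1 backbone that produces mouse osteopontin (Spp1, isoform 2) fused to EGFP. The human cytomegalovirus immediate early enhancer and promoter drive an EGFP coding sequence, followed by a remnant of the multiple cloning site and then the Spp1 open reading frame, so the fluorescent protein sits at the N terminus of osteopontin. Transcription ends at an SV40 polyadenylation signal. According to the depositor, the roughly 0.95 kb insert was amplified by RT-PCR from MC38 cell RNA, passed through a pGEM-T Easy intermediate and subcloned in frame with EGFP, with a later SalI/XhoI digestion and religation of the backbone. The short stretch between the cloning-site fragment and the annotated Spp1 coding sequence presumably reflects carried-over linker or upstream sequence, though the record does not describe it. The catalogue lists a total size of 5,626 bp, whereas the deposited full sequence is 5,673 nt.

The plasmid is propagated in E. coli from a high-copy ColE1/pUC-type origin and also carries an f1 origin for single-stranded DNA production. A single Tn5 aminoglycoside phosphotransferase gene serves both hosts: a bacterial (bla-type) promoter gives kanamycin resistance in bacteria, while the adjacent SV40 enhancer/early promoter, with an HSV TK polyadenylation signal, gives G418 resistance for selecting stably transfected mammalian cells. The small annotated fragments of SV40 large T antigen, ble and the bGH poly(A) signal are non-functional backbone remnants or partial annotation matches. The construct is suited to overexpressing and visualising this osteopontin isoform in mammalian cells, and was deposited with a study of mast cells in malignant pleural effusion.
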