Features (pLannotate 1.2.2; 15 found; start..end, strand, type, name):
     61..364     +  enhancer       CMV enhancer: human cytomegalovirus immediate early enhancer
    365..568     +  promoter       CMV promoter: human cytomegalovirus (CMV) immediate early promoter
    613..1329    +  CDS            EGFP: EGFP is a basic (constitutively fluorescent) green fluorescent protein published in 1996, derived from Aequorea victoria. It is reported to be a rapidly-maturing weak dimer with moderate acid sensitivity.
   1344..1363    +  misc_feature   MCS (fragment): multiple cloning site
   1456..2337    +  CDS            Spp1: OSTP_MOUSE - Also known as Eta-1, Op, Spp-1. Experimental evidence at protein level: Swiss-Prot protein existence level 1. Acts as a cytokine involved in enhancing production of interferon-gamma and interleukin-12 and reducing production of interleukin-10 and is essential in the pathway that leads to type I immunity. From Mus musculus (Mouse).
   2354..2438    +  CDS            large T antigen (fragment): large T antigen from SV40 (simian virus 40)
   2461..2582    +  polyA_signal   SV40 poly(A) signal: SV40 polyadenylation signal
   2616..3044    -  rep_origin     f1 ori (sequence partly withheld): f1 bacteriophage origin of replication; arrow indicates direction of (+) strand synthesis
   3071..3175    +  promoter       AmpR promoter: bla
   3177..3534    +  promoter       SV40 promoter: SV40 enhancer and early promoter
   3569..4363    +  CDS            NeoR/KanR: aminoglycoside phosphotransferase from Tn5; aph(3')-II (or nptII); confers resistance to neomycin, kanamycin, and G418 (Geneticin®)
   4384..4536    +  CDS            ble (fragment): BLE_KLEPN - Experimental evidence at protein level: Swiss-Prot protein existence level 1. Binding protein with a strong affinity to the bleomycin family of antibiotics. Binds to CL990; an antimitotic-antibiotic compound. From Klebsiella pneumoniae.
   4595..4642    +  polyA_signal   HSV TK poly(A) signal: herpes simplex virus thymidine kinase polyadenylation signal (Cole and Stacy, 1985)
   4733..4749    -  polyA_signal   bGH poly(A) signal (fragment): bovine growth hormone polyadenylation signal
   4971..5559    +  rep_origin     ori: high-copy-number ColE1/pMB1/pBR322/pUC origin of replication
>Addgene plasmid #58248 | pSpp1-is2 | depositor full sequence | sequence record 89638 | Full Sequence
TAGTTATTAATAGTAATCAATTACGGGGTCATTAGTTCATAGCCCATATATGGAGTTCCGCGTTACATAA
CTTACGGTAAATGGCCCGCCTGGCTGACCGCCCAACGACCCCCGCCCATTGACGTCAATAATGACGTATG
TTCCCATAGTAACGCCAATAGGGACTTTCCATTGACGTCAATGGGTGGAGTATTTACGGTAAACTGCCCA
CTTGGCAGTACATCAAGTGTATCATATGCCAAGTACGCCCCCTATTGACGTCAATGACGGTAAATGGCCC
GCCTGGCATTATGCCCAGTACATGACCTTATGGGACTTTCCTACTTGGCAGTACATCTACGTATTAGTCA
TCGCTATTACCATGGTGATGCGGTTTTGGCAGTACATCAATGGGCGTGGATAGCGGTTTGACTCACGGGG
ATTTCCAAGTCTCCACCCCATTGACGTCAATGGGAGTTTGTTTTGGCACCAAAATCAACGGGACTTTCCA
AAATGTCGTAACAACTCCGCCCCATTGACGCAAATGGGCGGTAGGCGTGTACGGTGGGAGGTCTATATAA
GCAGAGCTGGTTTAGTGAACCGTCAGATCCGCTAGCGCTACCGGTCGCCACCATGGTGAGCAAGGGCGAG
GAGCTGTTCACCGGGGTGGTGCCCATCCTGGTCGAGCTGGACGGCGACGTAAACGGCCACAAGTTCAGCG
TGTCCGGCGAGGGCGAGGGCGATGCCACCTACGGCAAGCTGACCCTGAAGTTCATCTGCACCACCGGCAA
GCTGCCCGTGCCCTGGCCCACCCTCGTGACCACCCTGACCTACGGCGTGCAGTGCTTCAGCCGCTACCCC
GACCACATGAAGCAGCACGACTTCTTCAAGTCCGCCATGCCCGAAGGCTACGTCCAGGAGCGCACCATCT
TCTTCAAGGACGACGGCAACTACAAGACCCGCGCCGAGGTGAAGTTCGAGGGCGACACCCTGGTGAACCG
CATCGAGCTGAAGGGCATCGACTTCAAGGAGGACGGCAACATCCTGGGGCACAAGCTGGAGTACAACTAC
AACAGCCACAACGTCTATATCATGGCCGACAAGCAGAAGAACGGCATCAAGGTGAACTTCAAGATCCGCC
ACAACATCGAGGACGGCAGCGTGCAGCTCGCCGACCACTACCAGCAGAACACCCCCATCGGCGACGGCCC
CGTGCTGCTGCCCGACAACCACTACCTGAGCACCCAGTCCGCCCTGAGCAAAGACCCCAACGAGAAGCGC
GATCACATGGTCCTGCTGGAGTTCGTGACCGCCGCCGGGATCACTCTCGGCATGGACGAGCTGTACAAGT
CCGGACTCAGATCTCGACGGTACCGCGGGCCCGACGTCGCATGCTCCCGGCCGCCATGGCGGCCGCGGGA
ATTCGATATGAGGCTGCAGTTCTCCTGGCTGAATTCTGAGGGACTAACTACGACCATGAGATTGGCAGTG
ATTTGCTTTTGCCTGTTTGGCATTGCCTCCTCCCTCCCGGTGAAAGTGACTGATTCTGGCAGCTCAGAGG
AGAAGCTTTACAGCCTGCACCCAGATCCTATAGCCACATGGCTGGTGCCTGACCCATCTCAGAAGCAGAA
TCTCCTTGCGCCACAGAATGCTGTGTCCTCTGAAGAAAAGGATGACTTTAAGCAAGAAACTCTTCCAAGC
AATTCCAATGAAAGCCATGACCACATGGACGACGATGATGACGATGATGATGACGATGGAGACCATGCAG
AGAGCGAGGATTCTGTGGACTCGGATGAATCTGACGAATCTCACCATTCGGATGAGTCTGATGAGACCGT
CACTGCTAGTACACAAGCAGACACTTTCACTCCAATCGTCCCTACAGTCGATGTCCCCAACGGCCGAGGT
GATAGCTTGGCTTATGGACTGAGGTCAAAGTCTAGGAGTTTCCAGGTTTCTGATGAACAGTATCCTGATG
CCACAGATGAGGACCTCACCTCTCACATGAAGAGCGGTGAGTCTAAGGAGTCCCTCGATGTCATCCCTGT
TGCCCAGCTTCTGAGCATGCCCTCTGATCAGGACAACAACGGAAAGGGCAGCCATGAGTCAAGTCAGCTG
GATGAACCAAGTCTGGAAACACACAGACTTGAGCATTCCAAAGAGAGCCAGGAGAGTGCCGATCAGTCGG
ATGTGATCGATAGTCAAGCAAGTTCCAAAGCCAGCCTGGAACATCAGAGCCACAAGTTTCACAGCCACAA
GGACAAGCTAGTCCTAGACCCTAAGAGTAAGGAAGATGATAGGTATCTGAAATTCCGAATTTCTCATGAA
TTAGAGAGTTCATCTTCTGAGGTCAACTAAATCACTAGATAACTGATCATAATCAGCCATACCACATTTG
TAGAGGTTTTACTTGCTTTAAAAAACCTCCCACACCTCCCCCTGAACCTGAAACATAAAATGAATGCAAT
TGTTGTTGTTAACTTGTTTATTGCAGCTTATAATGGTTACAAATAAAGCAATAGCATCACAAATTTCACA
AATAAAGCATTTTTTTCACTGCATTCTAGTTGTGGTTTGTCCAAACTCATCAATGTATCTTAACGCGTAA
ATTGTAAGCGTTAATATTTTGTTAAAATTCGCGTTAAATTTTTGTTAAATCAGCTCATTTTTTAACCAAT
AGGCCGAAATCGGCAAAATCCCTTATAAATCAAAAGAATAGACCGAGATAGGGT
[37 nt withheld, positions 2715-2751]
AAAGAACGTGGACTCCAACGTCAAAGG
[49 nt withheld, positions 2779-2827]
T
[91 nt withheld, positions 2829-2919]
G
[124 nt withheld, positions 2921-3044]
CAGGTGGCACTTTTCGGGGAAATGTGCGCGGAACCCCTATTTGTTTATTTTTCTAAATACATTCAAATAT
GTATCCGCTCATGAGACAATAACCCTGATAAATGCTTCAATAATATTGAAAAAGGAAGAGTCCTGAGGCG
GAAAGAACCAGCTGTGGAATGTGTGTCAGTTAGGGTGTGGAAAGTCCCCAGGCTCCCCAGCAGGCAGAAG
TATGCAAAGCATGCATCTCAATTAGTCAGCAACCAGGTGTGGAAAGTCCCCAGGCTCCCCAGCAGGCAGA
AGTATGCAAAGCATGCATCTCAATTAGTCAGCAACCATAGTCCCGCCCCTAACTCCGCCCATCCCGCCCC
TAACTCCGCCCAGTTCCGCCCATTCTCCGCCCCATGGCTGACTAATTTTTTTTATTTATGCAGAGGCCGA
GGCCGCCTCGGCCTCTGAGCTATTCCAGAAGTAGTGAGGAGGCTTTTTTGGAGGCCTAGGCTTTTGCAAA
GATCGATCAAGAGACAGGATGAGGATCGTTTCGCATGATTGAACAAGATGGATTGCACGCAGGTTCTCCG
GCCGCTTGGGTGGAGAGGCTATTCGGCTATGACTGGGCACAACAGACAATCGGCTGCTCTGATGCCGCCG
TGTTCCGGCTGTCAGCGCAGGGGCGCCCGGTTCTTTTTGTCAAGACCGACCTGTCCGGTGCCCTGAATGA
ACTGCAAGACGAGGCAGCGCGGCTATCGTGGCTGGCCACGACGGGCGTTCCTTGCGCAGCTGTGCTCGAC
GTTGTCACTGAAGCGGGAAGGGACTGGCTGCTATTGGGCGAAGTGCCGGGGCAGGATCTCCTGTCATCTC
ACCTTGCTCCTGCCGAGAAAGTATCCATCATGGCTGATGCAATGCGGCGGCTGCATACGCTTGATCCGGC
TACCTGCCCATTCGACCACCAAGCGAAACATCGCATCGAGCGAGCACGTACTCGGATGGAAGCCGGTCTT
GTCGATCAGGATGATCTGGACGAAGAGCATCAGGGGCTCGCGCCAGCCGAACTGTTCGCCAGGCTCAAGG
CGAGCATGCCCGACGGCGAGGATCTCGTCGTGACCCATGGCGATGCCTGCTTGCCGAATATCATGGTGGA
AAATGGCCGCTTTTCTGGATTCATCGACTGTGGCCGGCTGGGTGTGGCGGACCGCTATCAGGACATAGCG
TTGGCTACCCGTGATATTGCTGAAGAGCTTGGCGGCGAATGGGCTGACCGCTTCCTCGTGCTTTACGGTA
TCGCCGCTCCCGATTCGCAGCGCATCGCCTTCTATCGCCTTCTTGACGAGTTCTTCTGAGCGGGACTCTG
GGGTTCGAAATGACCGACCAAGCGACGCCCAACCTGCCATCACGAGATTTCGATTCCACCGCCGCCTTCT
ATGAAAGGTTGGGCTTCGGAATCGTTTTCCGGGACGCCGGCTGGATGATCCTCCAGCGCGGGGATCTCAT
GCTGGAGTTCTTCGCCCACCCTAGGGGGAGGCTAACTGAAACACGGAAGGAGACAATACCGGAAGGAACC
CGCGCTATGACGGCAATAAAAAGACAGAATAAAACGCACGGTGTTGGGTCGTTTGTTCATAAACGCGGGG
TTCGGTCCCAGGGCTGGCACTCTGTCGATACCCCACCGAGACCCCATTGGGGCCAATACGCCCGCGTTTC
TTCCTTTTCCCCACCCCACCCCCCAAGTTCGGGTGAAGGCCCAGGGCTCGCAGCCAACGTCGGGGCGGCA
GGCCCTGCCATAGCCTCAGGTTACTCATATATACTTTAGATTGATTTAAAACTTCATTTTTAATTTAAAA
GGATCTAGGTGAAGATCCTTTTTGATAATCTCATGACCAAAATCCCTTAACGTGAGTTTTCGTTCCACTG
AGCGTCAGACCCCGTAGAAAAGATCAAAGGATCTTCTTGAGATCCTTTTTTTCTGCGCGTAATCTGCTGC
TTGCAAACAAAAAAACCACCGCTACCAGCGGTGGTTTGTTTGCCGGATCAAGAGCTACCAACTCTTTTTC
CGAAGGTAACTGGCTTCAGCAGAGCGCAGATACCAAATACTGTCCTTCTAGTGTAGCCGTAGTTAGGCCA
CCACTTCAAGAACTCTGTAGCACCGCCTACATACCTCGCTCTGCTAATCCTGTTACCAGTGGCTGCTGCC
AGTGGCGATAAGTCGTGTCTTACCGGGTTGGACTCAAGACGATAGTTACCGGATAAGGCGCAGCGGTCGG
GCTGAACGGGGGGTTCGTGCACACAGCCCAGCTTGGAGCGAACGACCTACACCGAACTGAGATACCTACA
GCGTGAGCTATGAGAAAGCGCCACGCTTCCCGAAGGGAGAAAGGCGGACAGGTATCCGGTAAGCGGCAGG
GTCGGAACAGGAGAGCGCACGAGGGAGCTTCCAGGGGGAAACGCCTGGTATCTTTATAGTCCTGTCGGGT
TTCGCCACCTCTGACTTGAGCGTCGATTTTTGTGATGCTCGTCAGGGGGGCGGAGCCTATGGAAAAACGC
CAGCAACGCGGCCTTTTTACGGTTCCTGGCCTTTTGCTGGCCTTTTGCTCACATGTTCTTTCCTGCGTTA
TCCCCTGATTCTGTGGATAACCGTATTACCGCCATGCAT
