>Addgene plasmid #58248 | pSpp1-is2 | depositor partial sequence | sequence record 89640 | Spp1 isoform 2
ATGAGGCTGCAGTTCTCCTGGCTGAATTCTGAGGGACTAACTACGACCATGAGATTGGCAGTGATTTGCT
TTTGCCTGTTTGGCATTGCCTCCTCCCTCCCGGTGAAAGTGACTGATTCTGGCAGCTCAGAGGAGAAGCT
TTACAGCCTGCACCCAGATCCTATAGCCACATGGCTGGTGCCTGACCCATCTCAGAAGCAGAATCTCCTT
GCGCCACAGAATGCTGTGTCCTCTGAAGAAAAGGATGACTTTAAGCAAGAAACTCTTCCAAGCAATTCCA
ATGAAAGCCATGACCACATGGACGACGATGATGACGATGATGATGACGATGGAGACCATGCAGAGAGCGA
GGATTCTGTGGACTCGGATGAATCTGACGAATCTCACCATTCGGATGAGTCTGATGAGACCGTCACTGCT
AGTACACAAGCAGACACTTTCACTCCAATCGTCCCTACAGTCGATGTCCCCAACGGCCGAGGTGATAGCT
TGGCTTATGGACTGAGGTCAAAGTCTAGGAGTTTCCAGGTTTCTGATGAACAGTATCCTGATGCCACAGA
TGAGGACCTCACCTCTCACATGAAGAGCGGTGAGTCTAAGGAGTCCCTCGATGTCATCCCTGTTGCCCAG
CTTCTGAGCATGCCCTCTGATCAGGACAACAACGGAAAGGGCAGCCATGAGTCAAGTCAGCTGGATGAAC
CAAGTCTGGAAACACACAGACTTGAGCATTCCAAAGAGAGCCAGGAGAGTGCCGATCAGTCGGATGTGAT
CGATAGTCAAGCAAGTTCCAAAGCCAGCCTGGAACATCAGAGCCACAAGTTTCACAGCCACAAGGACAAG
CTAGTCCTAGACCCTAAGAGTAAGGAAGATGATAGGTATCTGAAATTCCGAATTTCTCATGAATTAGAGA
GTTCATCTTCTGAGGTCAACTAA
