>Addgene plasmid #58248 | pSpp1-is2 | addgene partial sequence | sequence record 93200 | CMV-F 5'-CGCAAATGGGCGGTAGGCGTG-3'
AGCAGAGCTGGTTTAGTGAACCGTCAGATCCGCTAGCGCTACCGGTCGCCACCATGGTGAGCAAGGGCGA
GGAGCTGTTCACCGGGGTGGTGCCCATCCTGGTCGAGCTGGACGGCGACGTAAACGGCCACAAGTTCAGC
GTGTCCGGCGAGGGCGAGGGCGATGCCACCTACGGCAAGCTGACCCTGAAGTTCATCTGCACCACCGGCA
AGCTGCCCGTGCCCTGGCCCACCCTCGTGACCACCCTGACCTACGGCGTGCAGTGCTTCAGCCGCTACCC
CGACCACATGAAGCAGCACGACTTCTTCAAGTCCGCCATGCCCGAAGGCTACGTCCAGGAGCGCACCATC
TTCTTCAAGGACGACGGCAACTACAAGACCCGCGCCGAGGTGAAGTTCGAGGGCGACACCCTGGTGAACC
GCATCGAGCTGAAGGGCATCGACTTCAAGGAGGACGGCAACATCCTGGGGCACAAGCTGGAGTACAACTA
CAACAGCCACAACGTCTATATCATGGCCGACAAGCAGAAGAACGGCATCAAGGTGAACTTCAAGATCCGC
CACAACATCGAGGACGGCAGCGTGCAGCTCGCCGACCACTACCAGCAGAACACCCCCATCGGCGACGGCC
CCGTGCTGCTGCCCGACAACCACTACCTGAGCACCCAGTCCGCCCTGAGCAAAGACCCCAACGAGAAGCG
CGATCACATGGTCCTGCTGGAGTTCGTGACCGCCGCCGGGATCACTCTCGGCATGGACGAGCTGTACAAG
TCCGGACTCAGATCTCGACGGTACCGCGGGCCCGACGTCGCATGCTCCCGGCCGCCATGGCGGCCGCGGG
A
