>Addgene plasmid #58248 | pSpp1-is2 | addgene partial sequence | sequence record 93203 | SV40pA-R 5'-GAAATTTGTGATGCTATTGC-3'
AGTTAACAACAACAATTGCATTCATTTTATGTTTCAGGTTCAGGGGGAGGTGTGGGAGGTTTTTTAAAGC
AAGTAAAACCTCTACAAATGTGGTATGGCTGATTATGATCAGTTATCTAGTGATTTAGTTGACCTCAGAA
GATGAACTCTCTAATTCATGAGAAATTCGGAATTTCAGATACCTATCATCTTCCTTACTCTTAGGGTCTA
GGACTAGCTTGTCCTTGTGGCTGTGAAACTTGTGGCTCTGATGTTCCAGGCTGGCTTTGGAACTTGCTTG
ACTATCGATCACATCCGACTGATCGGCACTCTCCTGGCTCTCTTTGGAATGCTCAAGTCTGTGTGTTTCC
AGACTTGGTTCATCCAGCTGACTTGACTCATGGCTGCCCTTTCCGTTGTTGTCCTGATCAGAGGGCATGC
TCAGAAGCTGGGCAACAGGGATGACATCGAGGGACTCCTTAGACTCACCGCTCTTCATGTGAGAGGTGAG
GTCCTCATCTGTGGCATCAGGATACTGTTCATCAGAAACCTGGAAACTCCTAGACTTTGACCTCAGTCCA
TAAGCCAAGCTATCACCTCGGCCGTTGGGGACATCGACTGTAGGGACGATTGGAGTGAAAGTGTCTGCTT
GTGTACTAGCAGTGACGGTCTCATCAGACTCATCCGAATGGTGAGATTCGTCAGATTCATCCGAGTCCAC
AGAATCCTCGCTCTCTGCATGGTCTCCATCGTCATCATCATCGTCATCATCGTCGTCCATGTGGTCATGG
CTTTCATTGGAATTGCTTGGAAGAGTTTCTTGCTTAAAGTCATCCTTTTCTTCAGAGGACACAGCATTCT
GTGGCGCAAGGAGATTCTGCTTCTGAGATGGGTCAGGCACCAGCCATGTGGCTATAGGATCTGGGTGCAG
GCTGTAAAGCTTCTCCTCTGAGCTGCCAGAATCAGTCACTTTCACCGGGA
