>Addgene plasmid #58248 | pSpp1-is2 | addgene partial sequence | sequence record 94582 | EGFP-C 5'-CATGGTCCTGCTGGAGTTCGTG-3'
AGTCCGGACTCAGATCTCGACGGTACCGCGGGCCCGACGTCGCATGCTCCCGGCCGCCATGGCGGCCGCG
GGAATTCGATATGAGGCTGCAGTTCTCCTGGCTGAATTCTGAGGGACTAACTACGACCATGAGATTGGCA
GTGATTTGCTTTTGCCTGTTTGGCATTGCCTCCTCCCTCCCGGTGAAAGTGACTGATTCTGGCAGCTCAG
AGGAGAAGCTTTACAGCCTGCACCCAGATCCTATAGCCACATGGCTGGTGCCTGACCCATCTCAGAAGCA
GAATCTCCTTGCGCCACAGAATGCTGTGTCCTCTGAAGAAAAGGATGACTTTAAGCAAGAAACTCTTCCA
AGCAATTCCAATGAAAGCCATGACCACATGGACGACGATGATGACGATGATGATGACGATGGAGACCATG
CAGAGAGCGAGGATTCTGTGGACTCGGATGAATCTGACGAATCTCACCATTCGGATGAGTCTGATGAGAC
CGTCACTGCTAGTACACAAGCAGACACTTTCACTCCAATCGTCCCTACAGTCGATGTCCCCAACGGCCGA
GGTGATAGCTTGGCTTATGGACTGAGGTCAAAGTCTAGGAGTTTCCAGGTTTCTGATGAACAGTATCCTG
ATGCCACAGATGAGGACCTCACCTCTCACATGAAGAGCGGTGAGTCTAAGGAGTCCCTCGATGTCATCCC
TGTTGCCCAGCTTCTGAGCATGCCCTCTGATCAGGACAACAACGGAAAGGGCAGCCATGAGTCAAGTCAG
CTGGATGAACCAAGTCTGGAAA
